>Addgene plasmid #107451 | pYES2.1-pomMet14 | depositor full sequence | sequence record 202685 | Full Sequence
AGGGAATATTAAGCTCGCCCTTAAGGGCGAGCTTCGAGGTCACCCATTCGAAGGTAAGCCTATCCCTAAC
CCTCTCCTCGGTCTCGATTCTACGCGTACCGGTCATCATCACCATCACCATTGAGTTTCTAGAGGGCCGC
ATCATGTAATTAGTTATGTCACGCTTACATTCACGCCCTCCCCCCACATCCGCTCTAACCGAAAAGGAAG
GAGTTAGACAACCTGAAGTCTAGGTCCCTATTTATTTTTTTATAGTTATGTTAGTATTAAGAACGTTATT
TATATTTCAAATTTTTCTTTTTTTTCTGTACAGACGCGTGTACGCATGTAACATTATACTGAAAACCTTG
CTTGAGAAGGTTTTGGGACGCTCGAAGGCTTTAATTTGCAAGCTGCGGCCCTGCATTAATGAATCGGCCA
ACGCGCGGGGAGAGGCGGTTTGCGTATTGGGCGCTCTTCCGCTTCCTCGCTCACTGACTCGCTGCGCTCG
GTCGTTCGGCTGCGGCGAGCGGTATCAGCTCACTCAAAGGCGGTAATACGGTTATCCACAGAATCAGGGG
ATAACGCAGGAAAGAACATGTGAGCAAAAGGCCAGCAAAAGCCCAGGAACCGTAAAAAGGCCGCGTTGCT
GGCGTTTTTCCATAGGCTCCGCCCCCCTGACGAGCATCACAAAAATCGACGCTCAAGTCAGAGGTGGCGA
AACCCGACAGGACTATAAAGATACCAGGCGTTTCCCCCTGGAAGCTCCCTCGTGCGCTCTCCTGTTCCGA
CCCTGCCGCTTACCGGATACCTGTCCGCCTTTCTCCCTTCGGGAAGCGTGGCGCTTTCTCATAGCTCACG
CTGTAGGTATCTCAGTTCGGTGTAGGTCGTTCGCTCCAAGCTGGGCTGTGTGCACGAACCCCCCGTTCAG
CCCGACCGCTGCGCCTTATCCGGTAACTATCGTCTTGAGTCCAACCCGGTAAGACACGACTTATCGCCAC
TGGCAGCAGCCACTGGTAACAGGATTAGCAGAGCGAGGTATGTAGGCGGTGCTACAGAGTTCTTGAAGTG
GTGGCCTAACTACGGCTACACTAGAAGGACAGTATTTGGTATCTGCGCTCTGCTGAAGCCAGTTACCTTC
GGAAAAAGAGTTGGTAGCTCTTGATCCGGCAAACAAACCACCGCTGGTAGCGGTGGTTTTTTTGTTTGCA
AGCAGCAGATTACGCGCAGAAAAAAAGGATCTCAAGAAGATCCTTTGATCTTTTCTACGGGGTCTGACGC
TCAGTGGAACGAAAACTCACGTTAAGGGATTTTGGTCATGAGATTATCAAAAAGGATCTTCACCTAGATC
CTTTTAAATTAAAAATGAAGTTTTAAATCAATCTAAAGTATATATGAGTAAACTTGGTCTGACAGTTACC
AATGCTTAATCAGTGAGGCACCTATCTCAGCGATCTGTCTATTTCGTTCATCCATAGTTGCCTGACTCCC
CGTCGTGTAGATAACTACGATACGGGAGCGCTTACCATCTGGCCCCAGTGCTGCAATGATACCGCGAGAC
CCACGCTCACCGGCTCCAGATTTATCAGCAATAAACCAGCCAGCCGGAAGGGCCGAGCGCAGAAGTGGTC
CTGCAACTTTATCCGCCTCCATTCAGTCTATTAATTGTTGCCGGGAAGCTAGAGTAAGTAGTTCGCCAGT
TAATAGTTTGCGCAACGTTGTTGGCATTGCTACAGGCATCGTGGTGTCACTCTCGTCGTTTGGTATGGCT
TCATTCAGCTCCGGTTCCCAACGATCAAGGCGAGTTACATGATCCCCCATGTTGTGCAAAAAAGCGGTTA
GCTCCTTCGGTCCTCCGATCGTTGTCAGAAGTAAGTTGGCCGCAGTGTTATCACTCATGGTTATGGCAGC
ACTGCATAATTCTCTTACTGTCATGCCATCCGTAAGATGCTTTTCTGTGACTGGTGAGTACTCAACCAAG
TCATTCTGAGAATAGTGTATGCGGCGACCGAGTTGCTCTTGCCCGGCGTCAATACGGGATAATAGTGTAT
CACATAGCAGAACTTTAAAAGTGCTCATCATTGGAAAACGTTCTTCGGGGCGAAAACTCTCAAGGATCTT
ACCGCTGTTGAGATCCAGTTCGATGTAACCCACTCGTGCACCCAACTGATCTTCAGCATCTTTTACTTTC
ACCAGCGTTTCTGGGTGAGCAAAAACAGGAAGGCAAAATGCCGCAAAAAAGGGAATAAGGGCGACACGGA
AATGTTGAATACTCATACTCTTCCTTTTTCAATGGGTAATAACTGATATAATTAAATTGAAGCTCTAATT
TGTGAGTTTAGTATACATGCATTTACTTATAATACAGTTTTTTAGTTTTGCTGGCCGCATCTTCTCAAAT
ATGCTTCCCAGCCTGCTTTTCTGTAACGTTCACCCTCTACCTTAGCATCCCTTCCCTTTGCAAATAGTCC
TCTTCCAACAATAATAATGTCAGATCCTGTAGAGACCACATCATCCACGGTTCTATACTGTTGACCCAAT
GCGTCTCCCTTGTCATCTAAACCCACACCGGGTGTCATAATCAACCAATCGTAACCTTCATCTCTTCCAC
CCATGTCTCTTTGAGCAATAAAGCCGATAACAAAATCTTTGTCGCTCTTCGCAATGTCAACAGTACCCTT
AGTATATTCTCCAGTAGATAGGGAGCCCTTGCATGACAATTCTGCTAACATCAAAAGGCCTCTAGGTTCC
TTTGTTACTTCTTCTGCCGCCTGCTTCAAACCGCTAACAATACCTGGGCCCACCACACCGTGTGCATTCG
TAATGTCTGCCCATTCTGCTATTCTGTATACACCCGCAGAGTACTGCAATTTGACTGTATTACCAATGTC
AGCAAATTTTCTGTCTTCGAAGAGTAAAAAATTGTACTTGGCGGATAATGCCTTTAGCGGCTTAACTGTG
CCCTCCATGGAAAAATCAGTCAAGATATCCACATGTGTTTTTAGTAAACAAATTTTGGGACCTAATGCTT
CAACTAACTCCAGTAATTCCTTGGTGGTACGAACATCCAATGAAGCACACAAGTTTGTTTGCTTTTCGTG
CATGATATTAAATAGCTTGGCAGCAACAGGACTAGGATGAGTAGCAGCACGTTCCTTATATGTAGCTTTC
GACATGATTTATCTTCGTTTCCTGCAGGTTTTTGTTCTGTGCAGTTGGGTTAAGAATACTGGGCAATTTC
ATGTTTCTTCAACACTACATATGCGTATATATACCAATCTAAGTCTGTGCTCCTTCCTTCGTTCTTCCTT
CTGTTCGGAGATTACCGAATCAAAAAAATTTCAAAGAAACCGAAATCAAAAAAAAGAATAAAAAAAAAAT
GATGAATTGAATTGAAAAGCTAGCTTATCGATGATAAGCTGTCAAAGATGAGAATTAATTCCACGGACTA
TAGACTATACTAGATACTCCGTCTACTGTACGATACACTTCCGCTCAGGTCCTTGTCCTTTAACGAGGCC
TTACCACTCTTTTGTTACTCTATTGATCCAGCTCAGCAAAGGCAGTGTGATCTAAGATTCTATCTTCGCG
ATGTAGTAAAACTAGCTAGACCGAGAAAGAGACTAGAAATGCAAAAGGCACTTCTACAATGGCTGCCATC
ATTATTATCCGATGTGACGCTGCAGCTTCTCAATGATATTCGAATACGCTTTGAGGAGATACAGCCTAAT
ATCCGACAAACTGTTTTACAGATTTACGATCGTACTTGTTACCCATCATTGAATTTTGAACATCCGAACC
TGGGAGTTTTCCCTGAAACAGATAGTATATTTGAACCTGTATAATAATATATAGTCTAGCGCTTTACGGA
AGACAATGTATGTATTTCGGTTCCTGGAGAAACTATTGCATCTATTGCATAGGTAATCTTGCACGTCGCA
TCCCCGGTTCATTTTCTGCGTTTCCATCTTGCACTTCAATAGCATATCTTTGTTAACGAAGCATCTGTGC
TTCATTTTGTAGAACAAAAATGCAACGCGAGAGCGCTAATTTTTCAAACAAAGAATCTGAGCTGCATTTT
TACAGAACAGAAATGCAACGCGAAAGCGCTATTTTACCAACGAAGAATCTGTGCTTCATTTTTGTAAAAC
AAAAATGCAACGCGACGAGAGCGCTAATTTTTCAAACAAAGAATCTGAGCTGCATTTTTACAGAACAGAA
ATGCAACGCGAGAGCGCTATTTTACCAACAAAGAATCTATACTTCTTTTTTGTTCTACAAAAATGCATCC
CGAGAGCGCTATTTTTCTAACAAAGCATCTTAGATTACTTTTTTTCTCCTTTGTGCGCTCTATAATGCAG
TCTCTTGATAACTTTTTGCACTGTAGGTCCGTTAAGGTTAGAAGAAGGCTACTTTGGTGTCTATTTTCTC
TTCCATAAAAAAAGCCTGACTCCACTTCCCGCGTTTACTGATTACTAGCGAAGCTGCGGGTGCATTTTTT
CAAGATAAAGGCATCCCCGATTATATTCTATACCGATGTGGATTGCGCATACTTTGTGAACAGAAAGTGA
TAGCGTTGATGATTCTTCATTGGTCAGAAAATTATGAACGGTTTCTTCTATTTTGTCTCTATATACTACG
TATAGGAAATGTTTACATTTTCGTATTGTTTTCGATTCACTCTATGAATAGTTCTTACTACAATTTTTTT
GTCTAAAGAGTAATACTAGAGATAAACATAAAAAATGTAGAGGTCGAGTTTAGATGCAAGTTCAAGGAGC
GAAAGGTGGATGGGTAGGTTATATAGGGATATAGCACAGAGATATATAGCAAAGAGATACTTTTGAGCAA
TGTTTGTGGAAGCGGTATTCGCAATGGGAAGCTCC
[37 nt withheld, positions 4866-4902]
A
[37 nt withheld, positions 4904-4940]
ATTTTGTTAAAATTCGCGTTAAATTTTTGTTAAATCAGCTCATTTTTTAACGAATAGCCCGAAATCGGCA
AAATCCCTTATAAATCAAAAGAATAGACCGAGATAGGGTTGAGTGTTGTTCCAGTTTCCAACAAGAGTCC
ACTATTAAAGAACGTGGACTCCAACGTCAAAGGGCGAAAAAGG
[39 nt withheld, positions 5124-5162]
T
[35 nt withheld, positions 5164-5198]
GTAAATCGGAAGGGTAAACGGATGCCCCCATTTAGAGCTTGACGGGGAAAGCCGGCG
[41 nt withheld, positions 5256-5296]
GGCTAGGGCGGTGGGAAGTGTAGGGGTCACGCTGGGCGTAACCACCACACCCGCCGCGCTTAATGGGGCG
CTACAGGGCGCGTGGGGATGATCCACTAGTACGGATTAGAAGCCGCCGAGCGGGTGACAGCCCTCCGAAG
GAAGACTCTCCTCCGTGCGTCCTCGTCTTCACCGGTCGCGTTCCTGAAACGCAGATGTGCCTCGCGCCGC
ACTGCTCCGAACAATAAAGATTCTACAATACTAGCTTTTATGGTTATGAAGAGGAAAAATTGGCAGTAAC
CTGGCCCCACAAACCTTCAAATGAACGAATCAAATTAACAACCATAGGATGATAATGCGATTAGTTTTTT
AGCCTTATTTCTGGGGTAATTAATCAGCGAAGCGATGATTTTTGATCTATTAACAGATATATAAATGCAA
AAACTGCATAACCACTTTAACTAATACTTTCAACATTTTCGGTTTGTATTACTTCTTATTCAAATGTAAT
AAAAGTATCAACAAAAAATTGTTAATATACCTCTATACTTTAACGTCAAGGAGAAAAAACCCCGGATCGG
ACTACTAGCAGCTGTAATACGACTCACTATATGGCTACTAACATTACATTTCACCCTGGTTCCGTCACTA
AAGAAGAACGTATCAAATTTGTGGGTCATCCTGGTATGACCATTTGGATGACTGGATTATCTGCGTCTGG
AAAGTCTACAATCGCTTGTGCTTTGGAACAGTATTTACTTCAGCGTGGAGTTACAACTTACCGTTTGGAT
GGTGATAATGTTCGTTTCGGCTTAAACAGTGATCTTGGATTTAGTGAACAAGATCGTAACGAAAACATTC
GTCGCATAGGTCATGTTGCCAAGCTTTTCGCAGATGCCTGTGTAGTTGCAGTAACTTCCTTCATTTCTCC
TTATCGCAAGGATCGTGATCAAGCACGCGAATTTCATAAAAAAGATGGACTTCCTTTTATTGAGGTTTAT
GTTGAATGTCCAGTGGAAGTTGCCGAGCAGCGTGATCCAAAGGGTTTGTACAAGCGTGCTCGTGCTGGTG
AGATTAAAGAATTTACAGGAATTTCTGCTCCCTATGAGGCTCCCATTTCTCCTGAAATCGTGGTTTCTTC
TCATACTCAATCGATTGAAGAGTGTGTTGAAAAAATCGTCAATTACTTGTTGGAAAAGGATTTGATTACT
TTGAAG
Features (pLannotate 1.2.2; 14 found; start..end, strand, type, name):
     53..94      +  CDS            V5 tag: epitope tag from simian virus 5
    142..389     +  terminator     CYC1 terminator: S. cerevisiae CYC1; transcription terminator for CYC1
    401..454     -  CDS            lacI (fragment): lac repressor; lacI; The lac repressor binds to the lac operator to inhibit transcription in E. coli. This inhibition can be relieved by adding lactose or isopropyl-β-D-thiogalactopyranoside (IPTG).
    637..1225    -  rep_origin     ori: high-copy-number ColE1/pMB1/pBR322/pUC origin of replication
   1396..2256    -  CDS            AmpR: β-lactamase; bla; confers resistance to ampicillin, carbenicillin, and related antibiotics
   2257..2273    -  promoter       AmpR promoter (fragment): bla
   2352..3155    -  CDS            URA3: orotidine-5'-phosphate decarboxylase, required for uracil biosynthesis; S. cerevisiae URA3; yeast auxotrophic marker, counterselectable with 5-fluoroorotic acid (5-FOA)
   3156..3371    -  promoter       URA3 promoter: S. cerevisiae URA3
   3396..3821    +  CDS            RAF1 (fragment): RAF_YEAST - Experimental evidence at transcript level: Swiss-Prot protein existence level 2. Antagonizes transcriptional repression of recombinase FLP by REP1-REP2. May play a role in plasmid partitioning. From Saccharomyces cerevisiae (strain ATCC 204508 / S288c) (Baker's yeast).
   3975..4855    -  rep_origin     2μ ori: yeast 2μ plasmid origin of replication
   4924..5379    -  rep_origin     f1 ori (sequence partly withheld): f1 bacteriophage origin of replication; arrow indicates direction of (+) strand synthesis
   5398..5839    +  promoter       GAL1 promoter: S. cerevisiae GAL1; inducible promoter, regulated by Gal4
   5871..5887    +  promoter       T7 promoter (fragment): promoter for bacteriophage T7 RNA polymerase
   5887..6483    +  CDS            MET14: KAPS_YEAST - Experimental evidence at protein level: Swiss-Prot protein existence level 1. Catalyzes the synthesis of activated sulfate. From Saccharomyces cerevisiae (strain ATCC 204508 / S288c) (Baker's yeast).
