>Addgene plasmid #107451 | pYES2.1-pomMet14 | addgene full sequence | sequence record 224157 | Addgene NGS Result
AAAGGATTTGATTACTTTGAAGAAGGGCGAGCTTCGAGGTCACCCATTCGAAGGTAAGCCTATCCCTAAC
CCTCTCCTCGGTCTCGATTCTACGCGTACCGGTCATCATCACCATCACCATTGAGTTTCTAGAGGGCCGC
ATCATGTAATTAGTTATGTCACGCTTACATTCACGCCCTCCCCCCACATCCGCTCTAACCGAAAAGGAAG
GAGTTAGACAACCTGAAGTCTAGGTCCCTATTTATTTTTTTATAGTTATGTTAGTATTAAGAACGTTATT
TATATTTCAAATTTTTCTTTTTTTTCTGTACAGACGCGTGTACGCATGTAACATTATACTGAAAACCTTG
CTTGAGAAGGTTTTGGGACGCTCGAAGGCTTTAATTTGCAAGCTGCGGCCCTGCATTAATGAATCGGCCA
ACGCGCGGGGAGAGGCGGTTTGCGTATTGGGCGCTCTTCCGCTTCCTCGCTCACTGACTCGCTGCGCTCG
GTCGTTCGGCTGCGGCGAGCGGTATCAGCTCACTCAAAGGCGGTAATACGGTTATCCACAGAATCAGGGG
ATAACGCAGGAAAGAACATGTGAGCAAAAGGCCAGCAAAAGGCCAGGAACCGTAAAAAGGCCGCGTTGCT
GGCGTTTTTCCATAGGCTCCGCCCCCCTGACGAGCATCACAAAAATCGACGCTCAAGTCAGAGGTGGCGA
AACCCGACAGGACTATAAAGATACCAGGCGTTTCCCCCTGGAAGCTCCCTCGTGCGCTCTCCTGTTCCGA
CCCTGCCGCTTACCGGATACCTGTCCGCCTTTCTCCCTTCGGGAAGCGTGGCGCTTTCTCATAGCTCACG
CTGTAGGTATCTCAGTTCGGTGTAGGTCGTTCGCTCCAAGCTGGGCTGTGTGCACGAACCCCCCGTTCAG
CCCGACCGCTGCGCCTTATCCGGTAACTATCGTCTTGAGTCCAACCCGGTAAGACACGACTTATCGCCAC
TGGCAGCAGCCACTGGTAACAGGATTAGCAGAGCGAGGTATGTAGGCGGTGCTACAGAGTTCTTGAAGTG
GTGGCCTAACTACGGCTACACTAGAAGAACAGTATTTGGTATCTGCGCTCTGCTGAAGCCAGTTACCTTC
GGAAAAAGAGTTGGTAGCTCTTGATCCGGCAAACAAACCACCGCTGGTAGCGGTGGTTTTTTTGTTTGCA
AGCAGCAGATTACGCGCAGAAAAAAAGGATCTCAAGAAGATCCTTTGATCTTTTCTACGGGGTCTGACGC
TCAGTGGAACGAAAACTCACGTTAAGGGATTTTGGTCATGAGATTATCAAAAAGGATCTTCACCTAGATC
CTTTTAAATTAAAAATGAAGTTTTAAATCAATCTAAAGTATATATGAGTAAACTTGGTCTGACAGTTACC
AATGCTTAATCAGTGAGGCACCTATCTCAGCGATCTGTCTATTTCGTTCATCCATAGTTGCCTGACTCCC
CGTCGTGTAGATAACTACGATACGGGAGGGCTTACCATCTGGCCCCAGTGCTGCAATGATACCGCGAGAC
CCACGCTCACCGGCTCCAGATTTATCAGCAATAAACCAGCCAGCCGGAAGGGCCGAGCGCAGAAGTGGTC
CTGCAACTTTATCCGCCTCCATCCAGTCTATTAATTGTTGCCGGGAAGCTAGAGTAAGTAGTTCGCCAGT
TAATAGTTTGCGCAACGTTGTTGCCATTGCTACAGGCATCGTGGTGTCACGCTCGTCGTTTGGTATGGCT
TCATTCAGCTCCGGTTCCCAACGATCAAGGCGAGTTACATGATCCCCCATGTTGTGCAAAAAAGCGGTTA
GCTCCTTCGGTCCTCCGATCGTTGTCAGAAGTAAGTTGGCCGCAGTGTTATCACTCATGGTTATGGCAGC
ACTGCATAATTCTCTTACTGTCATGCCATCCGTAAGATGCTTTTCTGTGACTGGTGAGTACTCAACCAAG
TCATTCTGAGAATAGTGTATGCGGCGACCGAGTTGCTCTTGCCCGGCGTCAATACGGGATAATACCGCGC
CACATAGCAGAACTTTAAAAGTGCTCATCATTGGAAAACGTTCTTCGGGGCGAAAACTCTCAAGGATCTT
ACCGCTGTTGAGATCCAGTTCGATGTAACCCACTCGTGCACCCAACTGATCTTCAGCATCTTTTACTTTC
ACCAGCGTTTCTGGGTGAGCAAAAACAGGAAGGCAAAATGCCGCAAAAAAGGGAATAAGGGCGACACGGA
AATGTTGAATACTCATACTCTTCCTTTTTCAATGGGTAATAACTGATATAATTAAATTGAAGCTCTAATT
TGTGAGTTTAGTATACATGCATTTACTTATAATACAGTTTTTTAGTTTTGCTGGCCGCATCTTCTCAAAT
ATGCTTCCCAGCCTGCTTTTCTGTAACGTTCACCCTCTACCTTAGCATCCCTTCCCTTTGCAAATAGTCC
TCTTCCAACAATAATAATGTCAGATCCTGTAGAGACCACATCATCCACGGTTCTATACTGTTGACCCAAT
GCGTCTCCCTTGTCATCTAAACCCACACCGGGTGTCATAATCAACCAATCGTAACCTTCATCTCTTCCAC
CCATGTCTCTTTGAGCAATAAAGCCGATAACAAAATCTTTGTCGCTCTTCGCAATGTCAACAGTACCCTT
AGTATATTCTCCAGTAGATAGGGAGCCCTTGCATGACAATTCTGCTAACATCAAAAGGCCTCTAGGTTCC
TTTGTTACTTCTTCTGCCGCCTGCTTCAAACCGCTAACAATACCTGGGCCCACCACACCGTGTGCATTCG
TAATGTCTGCCCATTCTGCTATTCTGTATACACCCGCAGAGTACTGCAATTTGACTGTATTACCAATGTC
AGCAAATTTTCTGTCTTCGAAGAGTAAAAAATTGTACTTGGCGGATAATGCCTTTAGCGGCTTAACTGTG
CCCTCCATGGAAAAATCAGTCAAGATATCCACATGTGTTTTTAGTAAACAAATTTTGGGACCTAATGCTT
CAACTAACTCCAGTAATTCCTTGGTGGTACGAACATCCAATGAAGCACACAAGTTTGTTTGCTTTTCGTG
CATGATATTAAATAGCTTGGCAGCAACAGGACTAGGATGAGTAGCAGCACGTTCCTTATATGTAGCTTTC
GACATGATTTATCTTCGTTTCCTGCAGGTTTTTGTTCTGTGCAGTTGGGTTAAGAATACTGGGCAATTTC
ATGTTTCTTCAACACTACATATGCGTATATATACCAATCTAAGTCTGTGCTCCTTCCTTCGTTCTTCCTT
CTGTTCGGAGATTACCGAATCAAAAAAATTTCAAGGAAACCGAAATCAAAAAAAAGAATAAAAAAAAAAT
GATGAATTGAAAAGCTAGCTTATCGATGATAAGCTGTCAAACATGAGAATTAATTCCACGGACTATAGAC
TATACCTAGTATACTCCGTCTACTGTACGATACACTTCCGCTCAGGTCCTTGTCCTTTAACGAGGCCTTA
CCACTCTTTTGTTACTCTATTGATCCAGCTCAGCAAAGGCAGTGTGATCTAAGATTCTATCTTCGCGATG
TAGTAAAACTAGCTAGACCGAGAAAGAGACTAGAAATGCAAAAGGCACTTCTACAATGGCTGCCATCATT
ATTATCCGATGTGACGCTGCAGCTTCTCAATGATATTCGAATACGCTTTGAGGAGATACAGCCTAATATC
CGACAAACTGTTTTACAGATTTACGATCGTACTTGTTACCCATCATTGAATTTTGAACATCCGAACCTGG
GAGTTTTCCCTGAAACAGATAGTATATTTGAACCTGTATAATAATATATAGTCTAGCGCTTTACGGAAGA
CAATGTATGTATTTCGGTTCCTGGAGAAACTATTGCATCTATTGCATAGGTAATCTTGCACGTCGCATCC
CCGGTTCATTTTCTGCGTTTCCATCTTGCACTTCAATAGCATATCTTTGTTAACGAAGCATCTGTGCTTC
ATTTTGTAGAACAAAAATGCAACGCGAGAGCGCTAATTTTTCAAACAAAGAATCTGAGCTGCATTTTTAC
AGAACAGAAATGCAACGCGAAAGCGCTATTTTACCAACGAAGAATCTGTGCTTCATTTTTGTAAAACAAA
AATGCAACGCGAGAGCGCTAATTTTTCAAACAAAGAATCTGAGCTGCATTTTTACAGAACAGAAATGCAA
CGCGAGAGCGCTATTTTACCAACAAAGAATCTATACTTCTTTTTTGTTCTACAAAAATGCATCCCGAGAG
CGCTATTTTTCTAACAAAGCATCTTAGATTACTTTTTTTCTCCTTTGTGCGCTCTATAATGCAGTCTCTT
GATAACTTTTTGCACTGTAGGTCCGTTAAGGTTAGAAGAAGGCTACTTTGGTGTCTATTTTCTCTTCCAT
AAAAAAAGCCTGACTCCACTTCCCGCGTTTACTGATTACTAGCGAAGCTGCGGGTGCATTTTTTCAAGAT
AAAGGCATCCCCGATTATATTCTATACCGATGTGGATTGCGCATACTTTGTGAACAGAAAGTGATAGCGT
TGATGATTCTTCATTGGTCAGAAAATTATGAACGGTTTCTTCTATTTTGTCTCTATATACTACGTATAGG
AAATGTTTACATTTTCGTATTGTTTTCGATTCACTCTATGAATAGTTCTTACTACAATTTTTTTGTCTAA
AGAGTAATACTAGAGATAAACATAAAAAATGTAGAGGTCGAGTTTAGATGCAAGTTCAAGGAGCGAAAGG
TGGATGGGTAGGTTATATAGGGATATAGCACAGAGATATATAGCAAAGAGATACTTTTGAGCAATGTTTG
TGGAAGCGGTATTCGCAATGGGAAGCTCC
[37 nt withheld, positions 4860-4896]
AGATTGTATAAGCAAATATTTAAATTGTAAGCGTTAATATTTTGTTAAAATTCGCGTTAAATTTTTGTTA
AATCAGCTCATTTTTTAACCAATAGGCCGAAATCGGCAAAATCCCTTATAAATCAAAAGAATAGACCGAG
ATAGGGT
[37 nt withheld, positions 5044-5080]
AAAGAACGTGGACTCCAACGTCAAAGG
[49 nt withheld, positions 5108-5156]
T
[91 nt withheld, positions 5158-5248]
G
[124 nt withheld, positions 5250-5373]
GGGGATCGATCCACTAGTCCACGGATTAGAAGCCGCCGAGCGGGTGACAGCCCTCCGAAGGAAGACTCTC
CTCCGTGCGTCCTCGTCTTCACCGGTCGCGTTCCTGAAACGCAGATGTGCCTCGCGCCGCACTGCTCCGA
ACAATAAAGATTCTACAATACTAGCTTTTATGGTTATGAAGAGGAAAAATTGGCAGTAACCTGGCCCCAC
AAACCTTCAAATGAACGAATCAAATTAACAACCATAGGATGATAATGCGATTAGTTTTTTAGCCTTATTT
CTGGGGTAATTAATCAGCGAAGCGATGATTTTTGATCTATTAACAGATATATAAATGCAAAAACTGCATA
ACCACTTTAACTAATACTTTCAACATTTTCGGTTTGTATTACTTCTTATTCAAATGTAATAAAAGTATCA
ACAAAAAATTGTTAATATACCTCTATACTTTAACGTCAAGGAGAAAAAACCCCGGATCGGACTACTAGCA
GCTGTAATACGACTCACTATAGGGAATATTAAGCTCGCCCTTATGGCTACTAACATTACATTTCACCCTG
GTTCCGTCACTAAAGAAGAACGTATCAAATTTGTGGGTCATCCTGGTATGACCATTTGGATGACTGGATT
ATCTGCGTCTGGAAAGTCTACAATCGCTTGTGCTTTGGAACAGTATTTACTTCAGCGTGGAGTTACAACT
TACCGTTTGGATGGTGATAATGTTCGTTTCGGCTTAAACAGTGATCTTGGATTTAGTGAACAAGATCGTA
ACGAAAACATTCGTCGCATAGGTCATGTTGCCAAGCTTTTCGCAGATGCCTGTGTAGTTGCAGTAACTTC
CTTCATTTCTCCTTATCGCAAGGATCGTGATCAAGCACGCGAATTTCATAAAAAAGATGGACTTCCTTTT
ATTGAGGTTTATGTTGAATGTCCAGTGGAAGTTGCCGAGCAGCGTGATCCAAAGGGTTTGTACAAGCGTG
CTCGTGCTGGTGAGATTAAAGAATTTACAGGAATTTCTGCTCCCTATGAGGCTCCCATTTCTCCTGAAAT
CGTGGTTTCTTCTCATACTCAATCGATTGAAGAGTGTGTTGAAAAAATCGTCAATTACTTGTTGGA
Features (pLannotate 1.2.2; 15 found; start..end, strand, type, name):
     53..94      +  CDS            V5 tag: epitope tag from simian virus 5
    142..389     +  terminator     CYC1 terminator: S. cerevisiae CYC1; transcription terminator for CYC1
    401..454     -  CDS            lacI (fragment): lac repressor; lacI; The lac repressor binds to the lac operator to inhibit transcription in E. coli. This inhibition can be relieved by adding lactose or isopropyl-β-D-thiogalactopyranoside (IPTG).
    637..1225    -  rep_origin     ori: high-copy-number ColE1/pMB1/pBR322/pUC origin of replication
   1396..2256    -  CDS            AmpR: β-lactamase; bla; confers resistance to ampicillin, carbenicillin, and related antibiotics
   2257..2273    -  promoter       AmpR promoter (fragment): bla
   2352..3155    -  CDS            URA3: orotidine-5'-phosphate decarboxylase, required for uracil biosynthesis; S. cerevisiae URA3; yeast auxotrophic marker, counterselectable with 5-fluoroorotic acid (5-FOA)
   3156..3371    -  promoter       URA3 promoter: S. cerevisiae URA3
   3377..3400    -  promoter       tet promoter (fragment): E. coli promoter for tetracycline efflux protein gene
   3438..3818    +  CDS            RAF1 (fragment): RAF_YEAST - Experimental evidence at transcript level: Swiss-Prot protein existence level 2. Antagonizes transcriptional repression of recombinase FLP by REP1-REP2. May play a role in plasmid partitioning. From Saccharomyces cerevisiae (strain ATCC 204508 / S288c) (Baker's yeast).
   3972..4849    -  rep_origin     2μ ori: yeast 2μ plasmid origin of replication
   4945..5373    -  rep_origin     f1 ori (sequence partly withheld): f1 bacteriophage origin of replication; arrow indicates direction of (+) strand synthesis
   5395..5836    +  promoter       GAL1 promoter: S. cerevisiae GAL1; inducible promoter, regulated by Gal4
   5868..5886    +  promoter       T7 promoter: promoter for bacteriophage T7 RNA polymerase
   5906..13      +  CDS            MET14 (across the origin): KAPS_YEAST - Experimental evidence at protein level: Swiss-Prot protein existence level 1. Catalyzes the synthesis of activated sulfate. From Saccharomyces cerevisiae (strain ATCC 204508 / S288c) (Baker's yeast).
