[The description below was written by a language model from this plasmid's Addgene catalogue record and pLannotate feature annotations shown in this document.]
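Description:
pYES2.1-pomMet14 is a yeast expression plasmid built on the Invitrogen pYES2.1 backbone for galactose-inducible overexpression of a tagged Met14 protein in Saccharomyces cerevisiae. It is an E. coli–yeast shuttle vector. A high-copy ColE1/pUC-type origin and the β-lactamase gene (ampicillin resistance) support propagation in bacteria, while the 2μ origin maintains it as an episome in yeast, where the URA3 marker allows selection in ura3 hosts and counterselection with 5-FOA. An f1 phage origin is also present. Short lacI and tet promoter fragments, along with a partial RAF1 reading frame next to the 2μ origin, appear to be backbone remnants rather than functional parts.

The insert is the roughly 600 bp Schizosaccharomyces pombe met14 coding sequence, introduced by TOPO cloning. It lies downstream of the S. cerevisiae GAL1 promoter, which is regulated by Gal4, and a T7 promoter sits between the GAL1 promoter and the insert. The coding sequence is followed by a C-terminal V5-His tag and the CYC1 transcription terminator. The automated annotation labels the insert as S. cerevisiae MET14 (the enzyme that synthesises activated sulfate), but this reflects a homology-based match. The catalogue entry gives the fission yeast gene as the source, and the depositor notes that it is the homologue of budding yeast MET14. The V5 epitope appears in both feature tables, whereas the His portion is recorded only in the catalogue fields. The depositor and repository sequences differ by a few nucleotides in length but show the same layout.

The stated purpose is overexpression of the MET fusion protein in S. cerevisiae, and the associated publication places the plasmid in an undergraduate functional genomics laboratory course.
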