Addgene plasmid #107451: pYES2.1-pomMet14
Purpose: Overexpression of MET fusion protein in S. cerevisiae
Depositing lab: Clare O'Connor. Depositing organization: Boston College. Publication: Pathways over Time: Functional Genomics Research in an Introductory Laboratory Course. Reeves TD, Warner DM, Ludlow LH, O'Connor CM. CBE Life Sci Educ. 2018 Spring;17(1). pii: 17/1/ar1. doi: 10.1187/cbe.17-01-0012. PubMed 29326101.
Backbone
  Vector backbone: pYES2.1
  Backbone manufacturer: Invitrogen
  Backbone size w/o insert (bp): 5886
  Vector type: Yeast Expression
  Selectable markers: URA3
Growth in bacteria
  Bacterial resistance: Ampicillin, 100 μg/mL
  Growth temperature: 37°C
  Growth strain: DH5alpha
  Copy number: High Copy
Gene/Insert
  Gene/Insert name: Met14
  Species: S. pombe (fission yeast)
  Insert size (bp): 606
  Entrez Gene: met14
  Promoter: GAL1
  Tag / fusion protein: V5-His (C terminal on insert)
  Cloning method: TOPO Cloning
  Sequencing primers: 5′ AATATACCTCTATACTTTAACGTC; 3′ ACCGAGGAGAGGGTTAGGGAT
Terms and licenses: Academic/Nonprofit Terms; Industry Terms: Not Available to Industry
Depositor comments: S. pombe Met14 gene is homologous to the S. cerevesiae MET14 gene.
How to cite: pYES2.1-pomMet14 was a gift from Clare O'Connor (Addgene plasmid # 107451 ; http://n2t.net/addgene:107451 ; RRID:Addgene_107451)
