>Addgene plasmid #107451 | pYES2.1-pomMet14 | depositor partial sequence | sequence record 202686 | Coding sequence for S. pombe Met14 gene (without the stop codon)
ATGGCTACTAACATTACATTTCACCCTGGTTCCGTCACTAAAGAAGAACGTATCAAATTTGTGGGTCATC
CTGGTATGACCATTTGGATGACTGGATTATCTGCGTCTGGAAAGTCTACAATCGCTTGTGCTTTGGAACA
GTATTTACTTCAGCGTGGAGTTACAACTTACCGTTTGGATGGTGATAATGTTCGTTTCGGCTTAAACAGT
GATCTTGGATTTAGTGAACAAGATCGTAACGAAAACATTCGTCGCATAGGTCATGTTGCCAAGCTTTTCG
CAGATGCCTGTGTAGTTGCAGTAACTTCCTTCATTTCTCCTTATCGCAAGGATCGTGATCAAGCACGCGA
ATTTCATAAAAAAGATGGACTTCCTTTTATTGAGGTTTATGTTGAATGTCCAGTGGAAGTTGCCGAGCAG
CGTGATCCAAAGGGTTTGTACAAGCGTGCTCGTGCTGGTGAGATTAAAGAATTTACAGGAATTTCTGCTC
CCTATGAGGCTCCCATTTCTCCTGAAATCGTGGTTTCTTCTCATACTCAATCGATTGAAGAGTGTGTTGA
AAAAATCGTCAATTACTTGTTGGAAAAGGATTTGATTACTTTGAAG
